>Addgene plasmid #218522 | plentiCRISPR-v2 Puro FLVCR1_sg5 | addgene full sequence | sequence record 432481 | Addgene NGS Result
GTCGACGGATCGGGAGATCTCCCGATCCCCTATGGTGCACTCTCAGTACAATCTGCTCTGATGCCGCATA
GTTAAGCCAGTATCTGCTCCCTGCTTGTGTGTTGGAGGTCGCTGAGTAGTGCGCGAGCAAAATTTAAGCT
ACAACAAGGCAAGGCTTGACCGACAATTGCATGAAGAATCTGCTTAGGGTTAGGCGTTTTGCGCTGCTTC
GCGATGTACGGGCCAGATATACGCGTTGACATTGATTATTGACTAGTTATTAATAGTAATCAATTACGGG
GTCATTAGTTCATAGCCCATATATGGAGTTCCGCGTTACATAACTTACGGTAAATGGCCCGCCTGGCTGA
CCGCCCAACGACCCCCGCCCATTGACGTCAATAATGACGTATGTTCCCATAGTAACGCCAATAGGGACTT
TCCATTGACGTCAATGGGTGGAGTATTTACGGTAAACTGCCCACTTGGCAGTACATCAAGTGTATCATAT
GCCAAGTACGCCCCCTATTGACGTCAATGACGGTAAATGGCCCGCCTGGCATTATGCCCAGTACATGACC
TTATGGGACTTTCCTACTTGGCAGTACATCTACGTATTAGTCATCGCTATTACCATGGTGATGCGGTTTT
GGCAGTACATCAATGGGCGTGGATAGCGGTTTGACTCACGGGGATTTCCAAGTCTCCACCCCATTGACGT
CAATGGGAGTTTGTTTTGGCACCAAAATCAACGGGACTTTCCAAAATGTCGTAACAACTCCGCCCCATTG
ACGCAAATGGGCGGTAGGCGTGTACGGTGGGAGGTCTATATAAGCAGCGCGTTTTGCCTGTACTGGGTCT
CTCTGGTTAGACCAGATCTGAGCCTGGGAGCTCTCTGGCTAACTAGGGAACCCACTGCTTAAGCCTCAAT
AAAGCTTGCCTTGAGTGCTTCAAGTAGTGTGTGCCCGTCTGTTGTGTGACTCTGGTAACTAGAGATCCCT
CAGACCCTTTTAGTCAGTGTGGAAAATCTCTAGCAGTGGCGCCCGAACAGGGACTTGAAAGCGAAAGGGA
AACCAGAGGAGCTCTCTCGACGCAGGACTCGGCTTGCTGAAGCGCGCACGGCAAGAGGCGAGGGGCGGCG
ACTGGTGAGTACGCCAAAAATTTTGACTAGCGGAGGCTAGAAGGAGAGAGATGGGTGCGAGAGCGTCAGT
ATTAAGCGGGGGAGAATTAGATCGCGATGGGAAAAAATTCGGTTAAGGCCAGGGGGAAAGAAAAAATATA
AATTAAAACATATAGTATGGGCAAGCAGGGAGCTAGAACGATTCGCAGTTAATCCTGGCCTGTTAGAAAC
ATCAGAAGGCTGTAGACAAATACTGGGACAGCTACAACCATCCCTTCAGACAGGATCAGAAGAACTTAGA
TCATTATATAATACAGTAGCAACCCTCTATTGTGTGCATCAAAGGATAGAGATAAAAGACACCAAGGAAG
CTTTAGACAAGATAGAGGAAGAGCAAAACAAAAGTAAGACCACCGCACAGCAAGCGGCCGCTGATCTTCA
GACCTGGAGGAGGAGATATGAGGGACAATTGGAGAAGTGAATTATATAAATATAAAGTAGTAAAAATTGA
ACCATTAGGAGTAGCACCCACCAAGGCAAAGAGAAGAGTGGTGCAGAGAGAAAAAAGAGCAGTGGGAATA
GGAGCTTTGTTCCTTGGGTTCTTGGGAGCAGCAGGAAGCACTATGGGCGCAGCGTCAATGACGCTGACGG
TACAGGCCAGACAATTATTGTCTGGTATAGTGCAGCAGCAGAACAATTTGCTGAGGGCTATTGAGGCGCA
ACAGCATCTGTTGCAACTCACAGTCTGGGGCATCAAGCAGCTCCAGGCAAGAATCCTGGCTGTGGAAAGA
TACCTAAAGGATCAACAGCTCCTGGGGATTTGGGGTTGCTCTGGAAAACTCATTTGCACCACTGCTGTGC
CTTGGAATGCTAGTTGGAGTAATAAATCTCTGGAACAGATTTGGAATCACACGACCTGGATGGAGTGGGA
CAGAGAAATTAACAATTACACAAGCTTAATACACTCCTTAATTGAAGAATCGCAAAACCAGCAAGAAAAG
AATGAACAAGAATTATTGGAATTAGATAAATGGGCAAGTTTGTGGAATTGGTTTAACATAACAAATTGGC
TGTGGTATATAAAATTATTCATAATGATAGTAGGAGGCTTGGTAGGTTTAAGAATAGTTTTTGCTGTACT
TTCTATAGTGAATAGAGTTAGGCAGGGATATTCACCATTATCGTTTCAGACCCACCTCCCAACCCCGAGG
GGACCCGACAGGCCCGAAGGAATAGAAGAAGAAGGTGGAGAGAGAGACAGAGACAGATCCATTCGATTAG
TGAACGGATCGGCACTGCGTGCGCCAATTCTGCAGACAAATGGCAGTATTCATCCACAATTTTAAAAGAA
AAGGGGGGATTGGGGGGTACAGTGCAGGGGAAAGAATAGTAGACATAATAGCAACAGACATACAAACTAA
AGAATTACAAAAACAAATTACAAAAATTCAAAATTTTCGGGTTTATTACAGGGACAGCAGAGATCCAGTT
TGGTTAATTAAGGTACCGAGGGCCTATTTCCCATGATTCCTTCATATTTGCATATACGATACAAGGCTGT
TAGAGAGATAATTAGAATTAATTTGACTGTAAACACAAAGATATTAGTACAAAATACGTGACGTAGAAAG
TAATAATTTCTTGGGTAGTTTGCAGTTTTAAAATTATGTTTTAAAATGGACTATCATATGCTTACCGTAA
CTTGAAAGTATTTCGATTTCTTGGCTTTATATATCTTGTGGAAAGGACGAAACACCGTAGGCCAGCATGT
ACACCAGTTTAAGAGCTATGCTGGAAACAGCATAGCAAGTTTAAATAAGGCTAGTCCGTTATCAACTTGA
AAAAGTGGCACCGAGTCGGTGCTTTTTTGAATTCGCTAGCTAGGTCTTGAAAGGAGTGGGAATTGGCTCC
GGTGCCCGTCAGTGGGCAGAGCGCACATCGCCCACAGTCCCCGAGAAGTTGGGGGGAGGGGTCGGCAATT
GATCCGGTGCCTAGAGAAGGTGGCGCGGGGTAAACTGGGAAAGTGATGTCGTGTACTGGCTCCGCCTTTT
TCCCGAGGGTGGGGGAGAACCGTATATAAGTGCAGTAGTCGCCGTGAACGTTCTTTTTCGCAACGGGTTT
GCCGCCAGAACACAGGACCGGTTCTAGAGCGCTGCCACCATGGACAAGAAGTACAGCATCGGCCTGGACA
TCGGCACCAACTCTGTGGGCTGGGCCGTGATCACCGACGAGTACAAGGTGCCCAGCAAGAAATTCAAGGT
GCTGGGCAACACCGACCGGCACAGCATCAAGAAGAACCTGATCGGAGCCCTGCTGTTCGACAGCGGCGAA
ACAGCCGAGGCCACCCGGCTGAAGAGAACCGCCAGAAGAAGATACACCAGACGGAAGAACCGGATCTGCT
ATCTGCAAGAGATCTTCAGCAACGAGATGGCCAAGGTGGACGACAGCTTCTTCCACAGACTGGAAGAGTC
CTTCCTGGTGGAAGAGGATAAGAAGCACGAGCGGCACCCCATCTTCGGCAACATCGTGGACGAGGTGGCC
TACCACGAGAAGTACCCCACCATCTACCACCTGAGAAAGAAACTGGTGGACAGCACCGACAAGGCCGACC
TGCGGCTGATCTATCTGGCCCTGGCCCACATGATCAAGTTCCGGGGCCACTTCCTGATCGAGGGCGACCT
GAACCCCGACAACAGCGACGTGGACAAGCTGTTCATCCAGCTGGTGCAGACCTACAACCAGCTGTTCGAG
GAAAACCCCATCAACGCCAGCGGCGTGGACGCCAAGGCCATCCTGTCTGCCAGACTGAGCAAGAGCAGAC
GGCTGGAAAATCTGATCGCCCAGCTGCCCGGCGAGAAGAAGAATGGCCTGTTCGGAAACCTGATTGCCCT
GAGCCTGGGCCTGACCCCCAACTTCAAGAGCAACTTCGACCTGGCCGAGGATGCCAAACTGCAGCTGAGC
AAGGACACCTACGACGACGACCTGGACAACCTGCTGGCCCAGATCGGCGACCAGTACGCCGACCTGTTTC
TGGCCGCCAAGAACCTGTCCGACGCCATCCTGCTGAGCGACATCCTGAGAGTGAACACCGAGATCACCAA
GGCCCCCCTGAGCGCCTCTATGATCAAGAGATACGACGAGCACCACCAGGACCTGACCCTGCTGAAAGCT
CTCGTGCGGCAGCAGCTGCCTGAGAAGTACAAAGAGATTTTCTTCGACCAGAGCAAGAACGGCTACGCCG
GCTACATTGACGGCGGAGCCAGCCAGGAAGAGTTCTACAAGTTCATCAAGCCCATCCTGGAAAAGATGGA
CGGCACCGAGGAACTGCTCGTGAAGCTGAACAGAGAGGACCTGCTGCGGAAGCAGCGGACCTTCGACAAC
GGCAGCATCCCCCACCAGATCCACCTGGGAGAGCTGCACGCCATTCTGCGGCGGCAGGAAGATTTTTACC
CATTCCTGAAGGACAACCGGGAAAAGATCGAGAAGATCCTGACCTTCCGCATCCCCTACTACGTGGGCCC
TCTGGCCAGGGGAAACAGCAGATTCGCCTGGATGACCAGAAAGAGCGAGGAAACCATCACCCCCTGGAAC
TTCGAGGAAGTGGTGGACAAGGGCGCTTCCGCCCAGAGCTTCATCGAGCGGATGACCAACTTCGATAAGA
ACCTGCCCAACGAGAAGGTGCTGCCCAAGCACAGCCTGCTGTACGAGTACTTCACCGTGTATAACGAGCT
GACCAAAGTGAAATACGTGACCGAGGGAATGAGAAAGCCCGCCTTCCTGAGCGGCGAGCAGAAAAAGGCC
ATCGTGGACCTGCTGTTCAAGACCAACCGGAAAGTGACCGTGAAGCAGCTGAAAGAGGACTACTTCAAGA
AAATCGAGTGCTTCGACTCCGTGGAAATCTCCGGCGTGGAAGATCGGTTCAACGCCTCCCTGGGCACATA
CCACGATCTGCTGAAAATTATCAAGGACAAGGACTTCCTGGACAATGAGGAAAACGAGGACATTCTGGAA
GATATCGTGCTGACCCTGACACTGTTTGAGGACAGAGAGATGATCGAGGAACGGCTGAAAACCTATGCCC
ACCTGTTCGACGACAAAGTGATGAAGCAGCTGAAGCGGCGGAGATACACCGGCTGGGGCAGGCTGAGCCG
GAAGCTGATCAACGGCATCCGGGACAAGCAGTCCGGCAAGACAATCCTGGATTTCCTGAAGTCCGACGGC
TTCGCCAACAGAAACTTCATGCAGCTGATCCACGACGACAGCCTGACCTTTAAAGAGGACATCCAGAAAG
CCCAGGTGTCCGGCCAGGGCGATAGCCTGCACGAGCACATTGCCAATCTGGCCGGCAGCCCCGCCATTAA
GAAGGGCATCCTGCAGACAGTGAAGGTGGTGGACGAGCTCGTGAAAGTGATGGGCCGGCACAAGCCCGAG
AACATCGTGATCGAAATGGCCAGAGAGAACCAGACCACCCAGAAGGGACAGAAGAACAGCCGCGAGAGAA
TGAAGCGGATCGAAGAGGGCATCAAAGAGCTGGGCAGCCAGATCCTGAAAGAACACCCCGTGGAAAACAC
CCAGCTGCAGAACGAGAAGCTGTACCTGTACTACCTGCAGAATGGGCGGGATATGTACGTGGACCAGGAA
CTGGACATCAACCGGCTGTCCGACTACGATGTGGACCATATCGTGCCTCAGAGCTTTCTGAAGGACGACT
CCATCGACAACAAGGTGCTGACCAGAAGCGACAAGAACCGGGGCAAGAGCGACAACGTGCCCTCCGAAGA
GGTCGTGAAGAAGATGAAGAACTACTGGCGGCAGCTGCTGAACGCCAAGCTGATTACCCAGAGAAAGTTC
GACAATCTGACCAAGGCCGAGAGAGGCGGCCTGAGCGAACTGGATAAGGCCGGCTTCATCAAGAGACAGC
TGGTGGAAACCCGGCAGATCACAAAGCACGTGGCACAGATCCTGGACTCCCGGATGAACACTAAGTACGA
CGAGAATGACAAGCTGATCCGGGAAGTGAAAGTGATCACCCTGAAGTCCAAGCTGGTGTCCGATTTCCGG
AAGGATTTCCAGTTTTACAAAGTGCGCGAGATCAACAACTACCACCACGCCCACGACGCCTACCTGAACG
CCGTCGTGGGAACCGCCCTGATCAAAAAGTACCCTAAGCTGGAAAGCGAGTTCGTGTACGGCGACTACAA
GGTGTACGACGTGCGGAAGATGATCGCCAAGAGCGAGCAGGAAATCGGCAAGGCTACCGCCAAGTACTTC
TTCTACAGCAACATCATGAACTTTTTCAAGACCGAGATTACCCTGGCCAACGGCGAGATCCGGAAGCGGC
CTCTGATCGAGACAAACGGCGAAACCGGGGAGATCGTGTGGGATAAGGGCCGGGATTTTGCCACCGTGCG
GAAAGTGCTGAGCATGCCCCAAGTGAATATCGTGAAAAAGACCGAGGTGCAGACAGGCGGCTTCAGCAAA
GAGTCTATCCTGCCCAAGAGGAACAGCGATAAGCTGATCGCCAGAAAGAAGGACTGGGACCCTAAGAAGT
ACGGCGGCTTCGACAGCCCCACCGTGGCCTATTCTGTGCTGGTGGTGGCCAAAGTGGAAAAGGGCAAGTC
CAAGAAACTGAAGAGTGTGAAAGAGCTGCTGGGGATCACCATCATGGAAAGAAGCAGCTTCGAGAAGAAT
CCCATCGACTTTCTGGAAGCCAAGGGCTACAAAGAAGTGAAAAAGGACCTGATCATCAAGCTGCCTAAGT
ACTCCCTGTTCGAGCTGGAAAACGGCCGGAAGAGAATGCTGGCCTCTGCCGGCGAACTGCAGAAGGGAAA
CGAACTGGCCCTGCCCTCCAAATATGTGAACTTCCTGTACCTGGCCAGCCACTATGAGAAGCTGAAGGGC
TCCCCCGAGGATAATGAGCAGAAACAGCTGTTTGTGGAACAGCACAAGCACTACCTGGACGAGATCATCG
AGCAGATCAGCGAGTTCTCCAAGAGAGTGATCCTGGCCGACGCTAATCTGGACAAAGTGCTGTCCGCCTA
CAACAAGCACCGGGATAAGCCCATCAGAGAGCAGGCCGAGAATATCATCCACCTGTTTACCCTGACCAAT
CTGGGAGCCCCTGCCGCCTTCAAGTACTTTGACACCACCATCGACCGGAAGAGGTACACCAGCACCAAAG
AGGTGCTGGACGCCACCCTGATCCACCAGAGCATCACCGGCCTGTACGAGACACGGATCGACCTGTCTCA
GCTGGGAGGCGACAAGCGACCTGCCGCCACAAAGAAGGCTGGACAGGCTAAGAAGAAGAAAGATTACAAA
GACGATGACGATAAGGGATCCGGCGCAACAAACTTCTCTCTGCTGAAACAAGCCGGAGATGTCGAAGAGA
ATCCTGGACCGACCGAGTACAAGCCCACGGTGCGCCTCGCCACCCGCGACGACGTCCCCAGGGCCGTACG
CACCCTCGCCGCCGCGTTCGCCGACTACCCCGCCACGCGCCACACCGTCGATCCGGACCGCCACATCGAG
CGGGTCACCGAGCTGCAAGAACTCTTCCTCACGCGCGTCGGGCTCGACATCGGCAAGGTGTGGGTCGCGG
ACGACGGCGCCGCGGTGGCGGTCTGGACCACGCCGGAGAGCGTCGAAGCGGGGGCGGTGTTCGCCGAGAT
CGGCCCGCGCATGGCCGAGTTGAGCGGTTCCCGGCTGGCCGCGCAGCAACAGATGGAAGGCCTCCTGGCG
CCGCACCGGCCCAAGGAGCCCGCGTGGTTCCTGGCCACCGTCGGAGTCTCGCCCGACCACCAGGGCAAGG
GTCTGGGCAGCGCCGTCGTGCTCCCCGGAGTGGAGGCGGCCGAGCGCGCCGGGGTGCCCGCCTTCCTGGA
GACCTCCGCGCCCCGCAACCTCCCCTTCTACGAGCGGCTCGGCTTCACCGTCACCGCCGACGTCGAGGTG
CCCGAAGGACCGCGCACCTGGTGCATGACCCGCAAGCCCGGTGCCTGAACGCGTTAAGTCGACAATCAAC
CTCTGGATTACAAAATTTGTGAAAGATTGACTGGTATTCTTAACTATGTTGCTCCTTTTACGCTATGTGG
ATACGCTGCTTTAATGCCTTTGTATCATGCTATTGCTTCCCGTATGGCTTTCATTTTCTCCTCCTTGTAT
AAATCCTGGTTGCTGTCTCTTTATGAGGAGTTGTGGCCCGTTGTCAGGCAACGTGGCGTGGTGTGCACTG
TGTTTGCTGACGCAACCCCCACTGGTTGGGGCATTGCCACCACCTGTCAGCTCCTTTCCGGGACTTTCGC
TTTCCCCCTCCCTATTGCCACGGCGGAACTCATCGCCGCCTGCCTTGCCCGCTGCTGGACAGGGGCTCGG
CTGTTGGGCACTGACAATTCCGTGGTGTTGTCGGGGAAATCATCGTCCTTTCCTTGGCTGCTCGCCTGTG
TTGCCACCTGGATTCTGCGCGGGACGTCCTTCTGCTACGTCCCTTCGGCCCTCAATCCAGCGGACCTTCC
TTCCCGCGGCCTGCTGCCGGCTCTGCGGCCTCTTCCGCGTCTTCGCCTTCGCCCTCAGACGAGTCGGATC
TCCCTTTGGGCCGCCTCCCCGCGTCGACTTTAAGACCAATGACTTACAAGGCAGCTGTAGATCTTAGCCA
CTTTTTAAAAGAAAAGGGGGGACTGGAAGGGCTAATTCACTCCCAACGAAGACAAGATCTGCTTTTTGCT
TGTACTGGGTCTCTCTGGTTAGACCAGATCTGAGCCTGGGAGCTCTCTGGCTAACTAGGGAACCCACTGC
TTAAGCCTCAATAAAGCTTGCCTTGAGTGCTTCAAGTAGTGTGTGCCCGTCTGTTGTGTGACTCTGGTAA
CTAGAGATCCCTCAGACCCTTTTAGTCAGTGTGGAAAATCTCTAGCAGGGCCCGTTTAAACCCGCTGATC
AGCCTCGACTGTGCCTTCTAGTTGCCAGCCATCTGTTGTTTGCCCCTCCCCCGTGCCTTCCTTGACCCTG
GAAGGTGCCACTCCCACTGTCCTTTCCTAATAAAATGAGGAAATTGCATCGCATTGTCTGAGTAGGTGTC
ATTCTATTCTGGGGGGTGGGGTGGGGCAGGACAGCAAGGGGGAGGATTGGGAAGACAATAGCAGGCATGC
TGGGGATGCGGTGGGCTCTATGGCTTCTGAGGCGGAAAGAACCAGCTGGGGCTCTAGGGGGTATCCCC
[124 nt withheld, positions 9309-9432]
C
[91 nt withheld, positions 9434-9524]
A
[49 nt withheld, positions 9526-9574]
CCTTTGACGTTGGAGTCCACGTTCTTT
[37 nt withheld, positions 9602-9638]
ACCCTATCTCGGTCTATTCTTTTGATTTATAAGGGATTTTGCCGATTTCGGCCTATTGGTTAAAAAATGA
GCTGATTTAACAAAAATTTAACGCGAATTAATTCTGTGGAATGTGTGTCAGTTAGGGTGTGGAAAGTCCC
CAGGCTCCCCAGCAGGCAGAAGTATGCAAAGCATGCATCTCAATTAGTCAGCAACCAGGTGTGGAAAGTC
CCCAGGCTCCCCAGCAGGCAGAAGTATGCAAAGCATGCATCTCAATTAGTCAGCAACCATAGTCCCGCCC
CTAACTCCGCCCATCCCGCCCCTAACTCCGCCCAGTTCCGCCCATTCTCCGCCCCATGGCTGACTAATTT
TTTTTATTTATGCAGAGGCCGAGGCCGCCTCTGCCTCTGAGCTATTCCAGAAGTAGTGAGGAGGCTTTTT
TGGAGGCCTAGGCTTTTGCAAAAAGCTCCCGGGAGCTTGTATATCCATTTTCGGATCTGATCAGCACGTG
TTGACAATTAATCATCGGCATAGTATATCGGCATAGTATAATACGACAAGGTGAGGAACTAAACCATGGC
CAAGTTGACCAGTGCCGTTCCGGTGCTCACCGCGCGCGACGTCGCCGGAGCGGTCGAGTTCTGGACCGAC
CGGCTCGGGTTCTCCCGGGACTTCGTGGAGGACGACTTCGCCGGTGTGGTCCGGGACGACGTGACCCTGT
TCATCAGCGCGGTCCAGGACCAGGTGGTGCCGGACAACACCCTGGCCTGGGTGTGGGTGCGCGGCCTGGA
CGAGCTGTACGCCGAGTGGTCGGAGGTCGTGTCCACGAACTTCCGGGACGCCTCCGGGCCGGCCATGACC
GAGATCGGCGAGCAGCCGTGGGGGCGGGAGTTCGCCCTGCGCGACCCGGCCGGCAACTGCGTGCACTTCG
TGGCCGAGGAGCAGGACTGACACGTGCTACGAGATTTCGATTCCACCGCCGCCTTCTATGAAAGGTTGGG
CTTCGGAATCGTTTTCCGGGACGCCGGCTGGATGATCCTCCAGCGCGGGGATCTCATGCTGGAGTTCTTC
GCCCACCCCAACTTGTTTATTGCAGCTTATAATGGTTACAAATAAAGCAATAGCATCACAAATTTCACAA
ATAAAGCATTTTTTTCACTGCATTCTAGTTGTGGTTTGTCCAAACTCATCAATGTATCTTATCATGTCTG
TATACCGTCGACCTCTAGCTAGAGCTTGGCGTAATCATGGTCATAGCTGTTTCCTGTGTGAAATTGTTAT
CCGCTCACAATTCCACACAACATACGAGCCGGAAGCATAAAGTGTAAAGCCTGGGGTGCCTAATGAGTGA
GCTAACTCACATTAATTGCGTTGCGCTCACTGCCCGCTTTCCAGTCGGGAAACCTGTCGTGCCAGCTGCA
TTAATGAATCGGCCAACGCGCGGGGAGAGGCGGTTTGCGTATTGGGCGCTCTTCCGCTTCCTCGCTCACT
GACTCGCTGCGCTCGGTCGTTCGGCTGCGGCGAGCGGTATCAGCTCACTCAAAGGCGGTAATACGGTTAT
CCACAGAATCAGGGGATAACGCAGGAAAGAACATGTGAGCAAAAGGCCAGCAAAAGGCCAGGAACCGTAA
AAAGGCCGCGTTGCTGGCGTTTTTCCATAGGCTCCGCCCCCCTGACGAGCATCACAAAAATCGACGCTCA
AGTCAGAGGTGGCGAAACCCGACAGGACTATAAAGATACCAGGCGTTTCCCCCTGGAAGCTCCCTCGTGC
GCTCTCCTGTTCCGACCCTGCCGCTTACCGGATACCTGTCCGCCTTTCTCCCTTCGGGAAGCGTGGCGCT
TTCTCATAGCTCACGCTGTAGGTATCTCAGTTCGGTGTAGGTCGTTCGCTCCAAGCTGGGCTGTGTGCAC
GAACCCCCCGTTCAGCCCGACCGCTGCGCCTTATCCGGTAACTATCGTCTTGAGTCCAACCCGGTAAGAC
ACGACTTATCGCCACTGGCAGCAGCCACTGGTAACAGGATTAGCAGAGCGAGGTATGTAGGCGGTGCTAC
AGAGTTCTTGAAGTGGTGGCCTAACTACGGCTACACTAGAAGAACAGTATTTGGTATCTGCGCTCTGCTG
AAGCCAGTTACCTTCGGAAAAAGAGTTGGTAGCTCTTGATCCGGCAAACAAACCACCGCTGGTAGCGGTG
GTTTTTTTGTTTGCAAGCAGCAGATTACGCGCAGAAAAAAAGGATCTCAAGAAGATCCTTTGATCTTTTC
TACGGGGTCTGACGCTCAGTGGAACGAAAACTCACGTTAAGGGATTTTGGTCATGAGATTATCAAAAAGG
ATCTTCACCTAGATCCTTTTAAATTAAAAATGAAGTTTTAAATCAATCTAAAGTATATATGAGTAAACTT
GGTCTGACAGTTACCAATGCTTAATCAGTGAGGCACCTATCTCAGCGATCTGTCTATTTCGTTCATCCAT
AGTTGCCTGACTCCCCGTCGTGTAGATAACTACGATACGGGAGGGCTTACCATCTGGCCCCAGTGCTGCA
ATGATACCGCGAGACCCACGCTCACCGGCTCCAGATTTATCAGCAATAAACCAGCCAGCCGGAAGGGCCG
AGCGCAGAAGTGGTCCTGCAACTTTATCCGCCTCCATCCAGTCTATTAATTGTTGCCGGGAAGCTAGAGT
AAGTAGTTCGCCAGTTAATAGTTTGCGCAACGTTGTTGCCATTGCTACAGGCATCGTGGTGTCACGCTCG
TCGTTTGGTATGGCTTCATTCAGCTCCGGTTCCCAACGATCAAGGCGAGTTACATGATCCCCCATGTTGT
GCAAAAAAGCGGTTAGCTCCTTCGGTCCTCCGATCGTTGTCAGAAGTAAGTTGGCCGCAGTGTTATCACT
CATGGTTATGGCAGCACTGCATAATTCTCTTACTGTCATGCCATCCGTAAGATGCTTTTCTGTGACTGGT
GAGTACTCAACCAAGTCATTCTGAGAATAGTGTATGCGGCGACCGAGTTGCTCTTGCCCGGCGTCAATAC
GGGATAATACCGCGCCACATAGCAGAACTTTAAAAGTGCTCATCATTGGAAAACGTTCTTCGGGGCGAAA
ACTCTCAAGGATCTTACCGCTGTTGAGATCCAGTTCGATGTAACCCACTCGTGCACCCAACTGATCTTCA
GCATCTTTTACTTTCACCAGCGTTTCTGGGTGAGCAAAAACAGGAAGGCAAAATGCCGCAAAAAAGGGAA
TAAGGGCGACACGGAAATGTTGAATACTCATACTCTTCCTTTTTCAATATTATTGAAGCATTTATCAGGG
TTATTGTCTCATGAGCGGATACATATTTGAATGTATTTAGAAAAATAAACAAATAGGGGTTCCGCGCACA
TTTCCCCGAAAAGTGCCACCTGAC
Features (pLannotate 1.2.2; 33 found; start..end, strand, type, name):
     31..83      -  misc_feature   bom (fragment): basis of mobility region from pBR322
    238..617     +  enhancer       CMV enhancer: human cytomegalovirus immediate early enhancer
    618..817     +  promoter       CMV promoter: human cytomegalovirus (CMV) immediate early promoter
    835..1015    +  LTR            5' LTR (truncated): truncated 5' long terminal repeat (LTR) from HIV-1
   1062..1187    +  misc_feature   HIV-1 Ψ: packaging signal of human immunodeficiency virus type 1
   1171..1534    +  CDS            HIV-1 gag (fragment): gag protein from human immunodeficiency virus 1; gag
   1680..1913    +  misc_feature   RRE: The Rev response element (RRE) of HIV-1 allows for Rev-dependent mRNA export from the nucleus to the cytoplasm.
   2290..2390    +  CDS            Rev (fragment): human immunodeficiency virus 1 (HIV-1) Rev protein; rev; enhances nuclear export of unspliced and incompletely spliced viral mRNAs
   2440..2557    +  misc_feature   cPPT/CTS: central polypurine tract and central termination sequence of HIV-1
   2608..2848    +  promoter       U6 promoter: RNA polymerase III promoter for human U6 snRNA
   2895..2962    +  misc_RNA       tracrRNA (fragment): trans-activating CRISPR RNA for the Streptococcus pyogenes CRISPR/Cas9 system
   2980..2998    +  CDS            small t antigen (fragment): SV40 (simian virus 40) small t antigen
   3024..3235    +  promoter       EF-1α core promoter: core promoter for human elongation factor EF-1α
   3260..7363    +  CDS            Cas9: Cas9 (Csn1) endonuclease from the Streptococcus pyogenes Type II CRISPR/Cas system generates RNA-guided double strand breaks in DNA
   7501..8098    +  CDS            PuroR (fragment): puromycin N-acetyltransferase; pac from Streptomyces; confers resistance to puromycin
   8114..8702    +  misc_feature   WPRE: woodchuck hepatitis virus posttranscriptional regulatory element
   8753..8772    +  misc_feature   cPPT/CTS (fragment): central polypurine tract and central termination sequence of HIV-1
   8774..9007    +  LTR            3' LTR (ΔU3): self-inactivating 3' long terminal repeat (LTR) from HIV-1
   9039..9263    +  polyA_signal   bGH poly(A) signal: bovine growth hormone polyadenylation signal
   9267..9288    +  promoter       SV40 promoter (fragment): SV40 enhancer and early promoter
   9309..9737    +  rep_origin     f1 ori (sequence partly withheld): f1 bacteriophage origin of replication; arrow indicates direction of (+) strand synthesis
   9751..10080   +  promoter       SV40 promoter: SV40 enhancer and early promoter
  10128..10175   +  promoter       EM7 promoter: synthetic bacterial promoter&nbsp
  10194..10568   +  CDS            BleoR: antibiotic-binding protein; Sh ble from Streptoalloteichus hindustanus; confers resistance to bleomycin, phleomycin, and Zeocin™
  10578..10703   +  CDS            ble (fragment): BLE_KLEPN - Experimental evidence at protein level: Swiss-Prot protein existence level 1. Binding protein with a strong affinity to the bleomycin family of antibiotics. Binds to CL990; an antimitotic-antibiotic compound. From Klebsiella pneumoniae.
  10698..10819   +  polyA_signal   SV40 poly(A) signal: SV40 polyadenylation signal
  10890..10912   -  protein_bind   lac operator (fragment): The lac repressor binds to the lac operator to inhibit transcription in E. coli. This inhibition can be relieved by adding lactose or isopropyl-β-D-thiogalactopyranoside (IPTG). lac repressor encoded by lacI
  10916..10946   -  promoter       lac promoter: promoter for the E. coli lac operon
  10961..10982   -  protein_bind   CAP binding site: CAP binding activates transcription in the presence of cAMP. E. coli catabolite activator protein
  10995..11087   -  CDS            lacI (fragment): lac repressor; lacI; The lac repressor binds to the lac operator to inhibit transcription in E. coli. This inhibition can be relieved by adding lactose or isopropyl-β-D-thiogalactopyranoside (IPTG).
  11270..11858   -  rep_origin     ori: high-copy-number ColE1/pMB1/pBR322/pUC origin of replication
  12029..12889   -  CDS            AmpR: β-lactamase; bla; confers resistance to ampicillin, carbenicillin, and related antibiotics
  12890..12994   -  promoter       AmpR promoter: bla
