[The description below was written by a language model from this plasmid's Addgene catalogue record and pLannotate feature annotations shown in this document.]
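Description:
plentiCRISPR-v2 Puro FLVCR1_sg5 is an all-in-one lentiviral CRISPR vector of about 13 kb that delivers both Streptococcus pyogenes Cas9 and a single guide RNA directed against human FLVCR1 (also known as MFSD7B or SLC49A1). It is propagated in E. coli through a high-copy ColE1/pUC-type origin with ampicillin selection via β-lactamase. The backbone also carries an f1 origin and an SV40/EM7-driven bleomycin/Zeocin resistance cassette that lies outside the lentiviral transfer region.

The transfer cassette follows a third-generation, self-inactivating design. A CMV enhancer/promoter fused to a truncated HIV-1 5' LTR drives genomic RNA production in packaging cells. It is followed by the Ψ packaging signal with a gag fragment, the Rev response element for Rev-dependent nuclear export, and the cPPT/CTS, which aids nuclear import of the viral genome. The cassette ends in a ΔU3 3' LTR, followed by a bGH polyadenylation signal.

Within this frame, a human U6 RNA polymerase III promoter expresses the FLVCR1-targeting spacer joined to the tracrRNA-derived scaffold. An EF-1α core promoter drives Cas9, followed in the same orientation by puromycin N-acetyltransferase. The feature table does not annotate the element linking Cas9 to the puromycin marker. A WPRE downstream enhances transcript expression.

After packaging and transduction, the integrated provirus allows puromycin selection of cells in which Cas9 makes guide-directed double-strand breaks in FLVCR1. The construct is therefore suited to generating FLVCR1 knockout or loss-of-function human cell populations. The associated publication studies FLVCR1 as a plasma-membrane choline transporter.
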