Addgene plasmid #218522: plentiCRISPR-v2 Puro FLVCR1_sg5
Purpose: sgRNA targeting human FLVCR1
Depositing lab: Kivanc Birsoy. Depositing organization: Rockefeller University. Publication: Integrative genetic analysis identifies FLVCR1 as a plasma-membrane choline transporter in mammals. Kenny TC, Khan A, Son Y, Yue L, Heissel S, Sharma A, Pasolli HA, Liu Y, Gamazon ER, Alwaseem H, Hite RK, Birsoy K. Cell Metab. 2023 Jun 6;35(6):1057-1071.e12. doi: 10.1016/j.cmet.2023.04.003. Epub 2023 Apr 25. PubMed 37100056.
Backbone
  Vector backbone: plentiCRISPR-v2 Puro
  Vector type: Lentiviral, CRISPR
Growth in bacteria
  Bacterial resistance: Ampicillin, 100 μg/mL
  Growth temperature: 37°C
  Growth strain: NEB Stable
  Copy number: Unknown
Gene/Insert
  Gene/Insert name: FLVCR1 (alt name: MFSD7b)
  gRNA/shRNA sequence: 5’-GTAGGCCAGCATGTACACCA-3’
  Species: H. sapiens (human)
  Entrez Gene: FLVCR1 (a.k.a. AXPC1, FLVCR, MFSD7B, PCA, PCARP, SLC49A1)
Terms and licenses: Academic/Nonprofit Terms; Industry Terms: Not Available to Industry
How to cite: plentiCRISPR-v2 Puro FLVCR1_sg5 was a gift from Kivanc Birsoy (Addgene plasmid # 218522 ; http://n2t.net/addgene:218522 ; RRID:Addgene_218522)
